>Addgene plasmid #26389 | pdestRG5271Neo | addgene partial sequence | sequence record 32388 | 26389 with Neo-R
TCCATCTTGTTCAATCATTTTTATTCCACTTGTTGAGCAGGGCTGGCTGAAAATATGTGAATTGAGAAAA
TAAATAGTATATTTGAAGGAAGGGAAGACGAGATAAACGGAAAAACACGATTGCGGAACATTACGAAAAA
TTTCGAAATTTATTATTTTTTTTAATAACATTTGTTTACCGGCCGGACAAGACAAACCAACTTCGAAACG
AGGAATAAATCAAATTTCATATTTAAAATGAATCAAAACCCATGATTAAACGAAATGACAAAAATCGATA
ACGTGTATAGAACGAACTCAAGCTGAACCGAGAACCGAGAAATTCAGGGTTTTTAGTATTTTATTATTTA
TTTTAGTTTTATTTAAGCTGATAATTTCGAAACGTTATGATTTGAATAAAAATCGTGGAATATTGATATT
TTCCCAAAAATTCCACTTGGTAGAATCACAAATCTAGGCAAATTGGCCGTTTTCTATCACAAATTACGAG
CGAAAACTACAAATAATGCAATTTTTATATACTTTTCTAACTAAAAACCTGAAAAAAATATCGAAAAAAT
CGGGAAAACAGTTGAAAAACGGGAAAAAAAGG
