>Addgene plasmid #26389 | pdestRG5271Neo | addgene partial sequence | sequence record 32389 | 26389 with CAT-R
ATATCAACGGTGGTATATCCAGTGATTTTTTTCTCCATTTTAGCTTCCTTAGCTCCTGAAAATCTCGATA
ACTCAAAAAATACGCCCGGTAGTGATCTTATTTCATTATGGTGAAAGTTGGAACCTCTTACGTGCCGATC
AACGTCTCATTTTCGCCAAAAGTTGGCCCAGGGCTTCCCGGTATCAACAGGGACACCAGGATTTATTTAT
TCTGCGAAGTGATCTTCCGTCACAGGTATTTATTCGGCGCAAAGTGCGTCGGGTGATGCTGCCAACTTAG
TCGACGCTCTAGAGCTCCGAATAATGATTTTATTTTGACTGATAGTGACCTGTTCGTTGCAACAAATTGA
TAAGCAATGCTTTTTTATAATGCCAACTTTGTACAAAAAAGCAGGCTTGACTGCTCCAAAGAAGAAGCGT
AAGGTACCGGTAGAAAAAATGAGTAAAGGAGAAGAACTTTTCACTGGAGTTGTCCCAATTCTTGTTGAAT
TAGATGGTGATGTTAATGGGCACAAATTTTCTGTCAGTGGAGAGGGTGAAGGTGATGCAACATACGGAAA
ACTTACCCTTAAATTTATTTGCACTACTGGAAAACTACCTGTTCCATGGGTAAGTTTAAACATATATATA
CTAACTAACCCTGATTATTTAAATTTTCAGCCAACACTTGTCACTACTTTCTGTTATGGTGTTCA
