>Addgene plasmid #26389 | pdestRG5271Neo | addgene partial sequence | sequence record 39492 | ccdB-fwd 5'-GCATGATGACCACCGATATG-3'
GGCTGATCTCAGCCACCGCGTACAATGACATCAAAAGCGCCNTTAACCTGCNGTTCTGGGGAATATAAAT
GTCAGGCTCCCTTATACACAGCCNGTCTGCAGGTCGATACAGTAGAAATTACAGAANCTTTATCACGTTT
AGTAAGTATAGAGGCTGAAAATCCAGATGAAGCCGAACGACTTGTAAGAGAAAAGTATAAGAGTTGTGAA
ATTGTTCTTGATGCAGATGATTTTCAGGACTATGACACTAGCGTATATGAGTAGGTAGATGTTTTTATTT
TGTCACACAAAAAAGAGGCTCGCACCTCTTTTTCTTATTTCTTTTTATGATTTAATACGGCATTGAGGAC
AATAGCGAGTAGGCTGGATACGACGATTCCGTTTGAGAAGAACATTTGGAAGGCTGTCGGTCGAGCTCGA
ATTCTACAGGTCACTAATACCATCTAAGTAGTTGATTCATAGTGACTGCATATGTTGTGTTTTACAGTAT
TATGTAGTCTGTTTTTTATGCAAAATCTAATTTAATATATTGATATTTATATCATTTTACGTTTCTCGTT
CAACTT
