>Addgene plasmid #26389 | pdestRG5271Neo | addgene partial sequence | sequence record 39939 | Neo-F
GACGAGTTCTTCTGAGTCCAATTACTCTTCAACATCCCTACATGCTCTTTCTCCCTGTGCTCCCACCCCC
TATTTTTGTTATTATCAAAAAACTTCTCTTAATTTCTTTGTTTTTTAGCTTCTTTTAAGCCACCTCTAAC
AATGAAATTGTGTAGATTCAAAAATAGAATTAATTCGTAATAAAAAGTCGAAAAAAATTGTGCTCCCTCC
CCCCATTAATAATAATTCTATCCCAAAATCTACACAATGTTCTGTGTACACTTCTTATGTTTTTTACTTC
TGATAAATTTTTTTGAAACATCATAGAAAAAACCGCACACAAAATACCTTATCATATGTTACGTTTCAGT
TTATGACCGCAATTTTTATTTCTTCGCACGTCTGGGCCTCTCATGACGTCAAATCATGCTCATCGTGAAA
AAGTTTTGGAGTATTTTTGGAATTTTTCAATCAAGTGAAAGTTTATGAAATTAATTTTCCTGCTTTTGCT
TTTTGGGGTTTCCCCTATTGTTTGTCAAGATTTCGAGGACGGCGTTTTTCTTGCTAAAATCACAAGTATT
GATGAGCACGATGCAAGAAAGATCGGAAGAAGGTTTGGGTTTGAGGCTCAGTGGAAGGTGAGTAGAAGTT
GATAATTTGAAAGTGGAGTAGTGTCTAT
