[The description below was written by a language model from this plasmid's Addgene catalogue record.]
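Description:
pdestRG5271Neo is an empty destination-type backbone built on pBS (pBluescript) and catalogued for bacterial and worm expression, with C. elegans given as the relevant species. It is a high-copy plasmid maintained in E. coli under combined ampicillin and chloramphenicol selection. The record specifies propagation in a ccdB-tolerant strain. Together with the "pdest" name and the chloramphenicol marker, this indicates that the vector carries a ccdB counter-selection cassette of the kind found in recombinational (Gateway-style) destination vectors. In such vectors, the toxic ccdB gene and an adjacent chloramphenicol resistance gene are replaced when a fragment of interest is recombined in, so that only recombinant plasmids survive in ordinary cloning strains. The record does not explicitly list recombination sites, and no feature table is available to confirm the layout of the cassette.

The distinguishing feature is a neomycin resistance marker selectable with G418. According to the associated publication title, it serves as an antibiotic selection marker for nematode transgenesis. Worms carrying the plasmid can therefore be enriched by drug treatment, without relying on visible phenotypic markers or rescue of a mutant background. No insert is present, and the record does not state which promoter drives the resistance gene, nor whether reporters, tags or 3' UTR elements flank the cloning position. The vector is best understood as a recipient for user-supplied promoters or genes, for generating G418-selectable transgenic C. elegans lines.
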