Addgene plasmid #26389: pdestRG5271Neo
Purpose: (Empty Backbone)
Depositing lab: Denis Dupuy. Depositing organization: Delegation INSERM Nouvelle-Aquitaine. Publication: An antibiotic selection marker for nematode transgenesis. Giordano-Santini R, Milstein S, Svrzikapa N, Tu D, Johnsen R, Baillie D, Vidal M, Dupuy D. Nat Methods. 2010 Sep;7(9):721-3. doi: 10.1038/nmeth.1494. Epub 2010 Aug 22. PubMed 20729841.
Backbone
  Vector backbone: pBS
  Vector type: Bacterial Expression, Worm Expression
  Selectable markers: Neomycin (select with G418)
Growth in bacteria
  Bacterial resistance: Chloramphenicol and Ampicillin, 25 & 100 μg/mL
  Growth temperature: 37°C
  Growth strain: ccdB Survival
  Growth instructions: ccdB resistant bacteria ex: DB3.1 E. coli
  Copy number: High Copy
Gene/Insert
  Gene/Insert name: None
  Species: C. elegans (nematode)
  Cloning method: Restriction Enzyme
  Sequencing primers: 5′ N/A
Terms and licenses: Academic/Nonprofit Terms; Industry Terms: Not Available to Industry
How to cite: pdestRG5271Neo was a gift from Denis Dupuy (Addgene plasmid # 26389)
