LOCUS       Exported 12080 bp ds-DNA circular SYN 13-MAY-2021
DEFINITION  synthetic circular DNA
ACCESSION   .
VERSION     .
KEYWORDS    pdestRG5271Neo
SOURCE      synthetic DNA construct
  ORGANISM  synthetic DNA construct
REFERENCE   1 (bases 1 to 12080)
  AUTHORS   Giordano-Santini R, Milstein S, Svrzikapa N, Tu D, Johnsen R,
            Baillie D, Vidal M, Dupuy D
  TITLE     An antibiotic selection marker for nematode transgenesis.
  JOURNAL   Nat Methods. 2010 Aug 22. ():.
  PUBMED    20729841
REFERENCE   2 (bases 1 to 12080)
  AUTHORS   .
  TITLE     Direct Submission
  JOURNAL   Exported May 13, 2021 from SnapGene Server 1.1.58
            http://www.snapgene.com
FEATURES             Location/Qualifiers
     source          1..12080
                     /organism="synthetic DNA construct"
                     /mol_type="other DNA"
     CDS             796..1590
                     /codon_start=1
                     /gene="aph(3')-II (or nptII)"
                     /product="aminoglycoside phosphotransferase from Tn5"
                     /label=NeoR/KanR
                     /note="confers resistance to neomycin, kanamycin, and G418
                     (Geneticin(R))"
                     /translation="MIEQDGLHAGSPAAWVERLFGYDWAQQTIGCSDAAVFRLSAQGRP
                     VLFVKTDLSGALNELQDEAARLSWLATTGVPCAAVLDVVTEAGRDWLLLGEVPGQDLLS
                     SHLAPAEKVSIMADAMRRLHTLDPATCPFDHQAKHRIERARTRMEAGLVDQDDLDEEHQ
                     GLAPAELFARLKARMPDGEDLVVTHGDACLPNIMVENGRFSGFIDCGRLGVADRYQDIA
                     LATRDIAEELGGEWADRFLVLYGIAAPDSQRIAFYRLLDEFF"
     primer_bind     complement(850..869)
                     /label=Neo-R
                     /note="Neomycin resistance gene, reverse primer"
     primer_bind     1460..1479
                     /label=Neo-F
                     /note="Neomycin resistance gene, forward primer"
     primer_bind     2291..2307
                     /label=pBluescriptKS
                     /note="For pBluescript vector"
     primer_bind     2292..2308
                     /label=KS primer
                     /note="common sequencing primer, one of multiple similar
                     variants"
     promoter        complement(3687..3705)
                     /label=T3 promoter
                     /note="promoter for bacteriophage T3 RNA polymerase"
     primer_bind     complement(3726..3742)
                     /label=M13 rev
                     /note="common sequencing primer, one of multiple similar
                     variants"
     primer_bind     complement(3726..3742)
                     /label=M13 Reverse
                     /note="In lacZ gene. Also called M13-rev"
     primer_bind     complement(3739..3761)
                     /label=M13/pUC Reverse
                     /note="In lacZ gene"
     protein_bind    3750..3766
                     /label=lac operator
                     /bound_moiety="lac repressor encoded by lacI"
                     /note="The lac repressor binds to the lac operator to
                     inhibit transcription in E. coli. This inhibition can be
                     relieved by adding lactose or
                     isopropyl-beta-D-thiogalactopyranoside (IPTG)."
     promoter        complement(3774..3804)
                     /label=lac promoter
                     /note="promoter for the E. coli lac operon"
     protein_bind    3819..3840
                     /label=CAP binding site
                     /bound_moiety="E. coli catabolite activator protein"
                     /note="CAP binding activates transcription in the presence
                     of cAMP."
     primer_bind     complement(3957..3974)
                     /label=L4440
                     /note="L4440 vector, forward primer"
     rep_origin      complement(4128..4716)
                     /direction=LEFT
                     /label=ori
                     /note="high-copy-number ColE1/pMB1/pBR322/pUC origin of
                     replication"
     primer_bind     complement(4208..4227)
                     /label=pBR322ori-F
                     /note="pBR322 origin, forward primer"
     CDS             complement(4887..5747)
                     /codon_start=1
                     /gene="bla"
                     /product="beta-lactamase"
                     /label=AmpR
                     /note="confers resistance to ampicillin, carbenicillin, and
                     related antibiotics"
                     /translation="MSIQHFRVALIPFFAAFCLPVFAHPETLVKVKDAEDQLGARVGYI
                     ELDLNSGKILESFRPEERFPMMSTFKVLLCGAVLSRIDAGQEQLGRRIHYSQNDLVEYS
                     PVTEKHLTDGMTVRELCSAAITMSDNTAANLLLTTIGGPKELTAFLHNMGDHVTRLDRW
                     EPELNEAIPNDERDTTMPVAMATTLRKLLTGELLTLASRQQLIDWMEADKVAGPLLRSA
                     LPAGWFIADKSGAGERGSRGIIAALGPDGKPSRIVVIYTTGSQATMDERNRQIAEIGAS
                     LIKHW"
     primer_bind     5510..5529
                     /label=Amp-R
                     /note="Ampicillin resistance gene, reverse primer"
     promoter        complement(5748..5852)
                     /gene="bla"
                     /label=AmpR promoter
     rep_origin      complement(5878..6333)
                     /direction=LEFT
                     /label=f1 ori
                     /note="f1 bacteriophage origin of replication; arrow
                     indicates direction of (+) strand synthesis"
     primer_bind     complement(6015..6036)
                     /label=F1ori-F
                     /note="F1 origin, forward primer"
     primer_bind     6227..6246
                     /label=F1ori-R
                     /note="F1 origin, reverse primer"
     primer_bind     6460..6482
                     /label=M13/pUC Forward
                     /note="In lacZ gene"
     primer_bind     6474..6491
                     /label=M13 Forward
                     /note="In lacZ gene. Also called M13-F20 or M13 (-21)
                     Forward"
     primer_bind     6475..6491
                     /label=M13 fwd
                     /note="common sequencing primer, one of multiple similar
                     variants"
     primer_bind     6498..6517
                     /label=T7
                     /note="T7 promoter, forward primer"
     promoter        6498..6516
                     /label=T7 promoter
                     /note="promoter for bacteriophage T7 RNA polymerase"
     protein_bind    8038..8062
                     /gene="mutant version of attB"
                     /label=attB2
                     /bound_moiety="BP Clonase(TM)"
                     /note="recombination site for the Gateway(R) BP reaction"
     primer_bind     complement(8994..9014)
                     /label=GFP-F
                     /note="GFP, forward primer. Does NOT anneal to EGFP"
     primer_bind     9762..9790
                     /label=GFP-R
                     /note="GFP, reverse primer. Does NOT anneal to EGFP"
     CDS             complement(9833..9853)
                     /codon_start=1
                     /product="nuclear localization signal of SV40 (simian virus
                     40) large T antigen"
                     /label=SV40 NLS
                     /translation="PKKKRKV"
     protein_bind    complement(9862..9961)
                     /gene="mutant version of attL"
                     /label=attL1
                     /bound_moiety="LR Clonase(TM)"
                     /note="recombination site for the Gateway(R) LR reaction"
     promoter        10118..10220
                     /label=cat promoter
                     /note="promoter of the E. coli cat gene encoding
                     chloramphenicol acetyltransferase"
     CDS             10221..10880
                     /codon_start=1
                     /gene="cat"
                     /product="chloramphenicol acetyltransferase"
                     /label=CmR
                     /note="confers resistance to chloramphenicol"
                     /translation="MEKKITGYTTVDISQWHRKEHFEAFQSVAQCTYNQTVQLDITAFL
                     KTVKKNKHKFYPAFIHILARLMNAHPEFRMAMKDGELVIWDSVHPCYTVFHEQTETFSS
                     LWSEYHDDFRQFLHIYSQDVACYGENLAYFPKGFIENMFFVSANPWVSFTSFDLNVANM
                     DNFFAPVFTMGKYYTQGDKVLMPLAIQVHHAVCDGFHVGRMLNELQQYCDEWQGGA"
     primer_bind     complement(10287..10306)
                     /label=CAT-R
                     /note="Chloramphenicol resistance gene, reverse primer"
     CDS             11222..11527
                     /codon_start=1
                     /gene="ccdB"
                     /product="CcdB, a bacterial toxin that poisons DNA gyrase"
                     /label=ccdB
                     /note="Plasmids containing the ccdB gene cannot be
                     propagated in standard E. coli strains."
                     /translation="MQFKVYTYKRESRYRLFVDVQSDIIDTPGRRMVIPLASARLLSDK
                     VSRELYPVVHIGDESWRMMTTDMASVPVSVIGEEVADLSHRENDIKNAINLMFWGI"
     primer_bind     11406..11425
                     /label=ccdB-fwd
                     /note="ccdB gene, forward primer"
     protein_bind    complement(11917..12041)
                     /gene="mutant version of attR"
                     /label=attR4
                     /bound_moiety="LR Clonase(TM)"
                     /note="recombination site for the Gateway(R) LR reaction"
ORIGIN
        1 catttctaaa ttttagttta ataaaaaaat tttaaaataa tacgagtttt gagactaact
       61 ttcaataaaa accaaaaaat tgcttcaaaa aagagctcgc gccgatttac gataaacaca
      121 gcgcgctacg acactccgaa aaccgcgccg caccattaca ttctccgccc caccgcacgg
      181 tttgcggaag gcgatgaaat tgctgggcct aaaattttaa cccttttttt cccgtttttc
      241 aactgttttc ccgatttttt cgatattttt ttcaggtttt tagttagaaa agtatataaa
      301 aattgcatta tttgtagttt tcgctcgtaa tttgtgatag aaaacggcca atttgcctag
      361 atttgtgatt ctaccaagtg gaatttttgg gaaaatatca atattccacg atttttattc
      421 aaatcataac gtttcgaaat tatcagctta aataaaacta aaataaataa taaaatacta
      481 aaaaccctga atttctcggt tctcggttca gcttgagttc gttctataca cgttatcgat
      541 ttttgtcatt tcgtttaatc atgggttttg attcatttta aatatgaaat ttgatttatt
      601 cctcgtttcg aagttggttt gtcttgtccg gccggtaaac aaatgttatt aaaaaaaata
      661 ataaatttcg aaatttttcg taatgttccg caatcgtgtt tttccgttta tctcgtcttc
      721 ccttccttca aatatactat ttattttctc aattcacata ttttcagcca gccctgctca
      781 acaagtggaa taaaaatgat tgaacaagat ggattgcacg caggttctcc ggccgcttgg
      841 gtggagaggc tattcggcta tgactgggca caacagacaa tcggctgctc tgatgccgcc
      901 gtgttccggc tgtcagcgca ggggcgcccg gttctttttg tcaagaccga cctgtccggt
      961 gccctgaatg aactgcagga cgaggcagcg cggctatcgt ggctggccac gacgggcgtt
     1021 ccttgcgcag ctgtgctcga cgttgtcact gaagcgggaa gggactggct gctattgggc
     1081 gaagtgccgg ggcaggatct cctgtcatct caccttgctc ctgccgagaa agtatccatc
     1141 atggctgatg caatgcggcg gctgcatacg cttgatccgg ctacctgccc attcgaccac
     1201 caagcgaaac atcgcatcga gcgagcacgt actcggatgg aagccggtct tgtcgatcag
     1261 gatgatctgg acgaagagca tcaggggctc gcaccagccg aactgttcgc caggctcaag
     1321 gcgcgcatgc ccgacggcga ggatctcgtc gtgacccatg gcgatgcctg cttgccgaat
     1381 atcatggtgg aaaatggccg cttttctgga ttcatcgact gtggccggct gggtgtggcg
     1441 gaccgctatc aggacatagc gttggctacc cgtgatattg ctgaagagct tggcggcgaa
     1501 tgggctgacc gcttcctcgt gctttacggt atcgccgctc ccgattcgca gcgcatcgcc
     1561 ttctatcgcc ttcttgacga gttcttctga gtccaattac tcttcaacat ccctacatgc
     1621 tctttctccc tgtgctccca ccccctattt ttgttattat caaaaaactt ctcttaattt
     1681 ctttgttttt tagcttcttt taagccacct ctaacaatga aattgtgtag attcaaaaat
     1741 agaattaatt cgtaataaaa agtcgaaaaa aattgtgctc cctcccccca ttaataataa
     1801 ttctatccca aaatctacac aatgttctgt gtacacttct tatgtttttt acttctgata
     1861 aatttttttg aaacatcata gaaaaaaccg cacacaaaat accttatcat atgttacgtt
     1921 tcagtttatg accgcaattt ttatttcttc gcacgtctgg gcctctcatg acgtcaaatc
     1981 atgctcatcg tgaaaaagtt ttggagtatt tttggaattt ttcaatcaag tgaaagttta
     2041 tgaaattaat tttcctgctt ttgctttttg gggtttcccc tattgtttgt caagatttcg
     2101 aggacggcgt ttttcttgct aaaatcacaa gtattgatga gcacgatgca agaaagatcg
     2161 gaagaaggtt tgggtttgag gctcagtgga aggtgagtag aagttgataa tttgaaagtg
     2221 gagtagtgtc tatggggttt ttgccttaaa tgacagaata cattcccaat ataccaaaca
     2281 taactgtttc tcgaggtcga cggtatcgat aagcttgata tcgaattcct gcagcccggg
     2341 tatatatata ttgggatgca ctctcaatgg tcctgtaaca cttttttgtg tgttagtgac
     2401 cagtgctccg ctcccagtag atgtttttgc acaaaaacat accaaaatgt tttaccatat
     2461 tcatagatca ttgtcataga aatttgttta attctgaaaa gtttcctctg ttttatggca
     2521 gaaacaattc attgagataa tctgacttat tattcattgg gggtaagtgc tctatgggat
     2581 ccctttaatc gacgattaac cttcaaacct caaaaaaaaa aaacaagaaa atcacaaagc
     2641 ttttcctatc ttcacaaagc ttttcctatc ttaaaggcat aactgtgtgt gtatatctga
     2701 tctttgtcca actgtataga tgtgttttgt ttctgagaac aaaagttgtc catggaccaa
     2761 atttctatag aagttgcacg cactgtactt ctagatttta ggtagagtgt gtgattgaaa
     2821 gttatattca gcaaaattat aatcagtgat cctttccaaa gcttggcatt gttgcttgaa
     2881 atcctgttca agtagtgttt ggcaaaaaat tcccaaaatt tccgatatgt actctatgtt
     2941 taattttggg ttttaaataa atacgttgaa ttacgcaagc tgttacttct aaaaaacatt
     3001 gtatacattt tagggttgta gtgaactttt ataatatttg ctcaaaaact ctgaaacatt
     3061 aaaatgacgt gctggtctgc ttttattctc gaattatatg atcaaatctc tgattttctg
     3121 gttaaaaaat tccctattgt attttgatag actttttctc cttatttcat tttttcacag
     3181 ggtatatgag atgatgttca aagtggttca taatatccag ttaagaatca aaatacttca
     3241 ctttcaaatt aagtgtcctg ggcttctgaa tgcaggtgtt gtctacatat tatttctcaa
     3301 atcaaaatac tctgtcattt cttacgagct taaccaattc accttttgta tggcagcagc
     3361 aggcgtcata catttccatc tcaattgacc tattctcgag tctcggctgt ccatgtaatt
     3421 atccattttc accgtgaacc cttctgtcca tcgtattttt ttcccatcgc tcctctcttt
     3481 ctcttcatct ccacagtttg acctttacac agaaactctt tttcccgaat aatatgtagt
     3541 tcttctcgta gttttcggaa gaagtaccgc ccgccgcaag gatttctctt cgttccgtcc
     3601 atcttaaaaa cacgagctta attgagaagc gatcatgtct tcttgtcccg gcggccgcca
     3661 ccgcggtgga gctccagctt ttgttccctt tagtgagggt taatttcgag cttggcgtaa
     3721 tcatggtcat agctgtttcc tgtgtgaaat tgttatccgc tcacaattcc acacaacata
     3781 cgagccggaa gcataaagtg taaagcctgg ggtgcctaat gagtgagcta actcacatta
     3841 attgcgttgc gctcactgcc cgctttccag tcgggaaacc tgtcgtgcca gctgcattaa
     3901 tgaatcggcc aacgcgcggg gagaggcggt ttgcgtattg ggcgctcttc cgcttcctcg
     3961 ctcactgact cgctgcgctc ggtcgttcgg ctgcggcgag cggtatcagc tcactcaaag
     4021 gcggtaatac ggttatccac agaatcaggg gataacgcag gaaagaacat gtgagcaaaa
     4081 ggccagcaaa aggccaggaa ccgtaaaaag gccgcgttgc tggcgttttt ccataggctc
     4141 cgcccccctg acgagcatca caaaaatcga cgctcaagtc agaggtggcg aaacccgaca
     4201 ggactataaa gataccaggc gtttccccct ggaagctccc tcgtgcgctc tcctgttccg
     4261 accctgccgc ttaccggata cctgtccgcc tttctccctt cgggaagcgt ggcgctttct
     4321 catagctcac gctgtaggta tctcagttcg gtgtaggtcg ttcgctccaa gctgggctgt
     4381 gtgcacgaac cccccgttca gcccgaccgc tgcgccttat ccggtaacta tcgtcttgag
     4441 tccaacccgg taagacacga cttatcgcca ctggcagcag ccactggtaa caggattagc
     4501 agagcgaggt atgtaggcgg tgctacagag ttcttgaagt ggtggcctaa ctacggctac
     4561 actagaagga cagtatttgg tatctgcgct ctgctgaagc cagttacctt cggaaaaaga
     4621 gttggtagct cttgatccgg caaacaaacc accgctggta gcggtggttt ttttgtttgc
     4681 aagcagcaga ttacgcgcag aaaaaaagga tctcaagaag atcctttgat cttttctacg
     4741 gggtctgacg ctcagtggaa cgaaaactca cgttaaggga ttttggtcat gagattatca
     4801 aaaaggatct tcacctagat ccttttaaat taaaaatgaa gttttaaatc aatctaaagt
     4861 atatatgagt aaacttggtc tgacagttac caatgcttaa tcagtgaggc acctatctca
     4921 gcgatctgtc tatttcgttc atccatagtt gcctgactcc ccgtcgtgta gataactacg
     4981 atacgggagg gcttaccatc tggccccagt gctgcaatga taccgcgaga cccacgctca
     5041 ccggctccag atttatcagc aataaaccag ccagccggaa gggccgagcg cagaagtggt
     5101 cctgcaactt tatccgcctc catccagtct attaattgtt gccgggaagc tagagtaagt
     5161 agttcgccag ttaatagttt gcgcaacgtt gttgccattg ctacaggcat cgtggtgtca
     5221 cgctcgtcgt ttggtatggc ttcattcagc tccggttccc aacgatcaag gcgagttaca
     5281 tgatccccca tgttgtgcaa aaaagcggtt agctccttcg gtcctccgat cgttgtcaga
     5341 agtaagttgg ccgcagtgtt atcactcatg gttatggcag cactgcataa ttctcttact
     5401 gtcatgccat ccgtaagatg cttttctgtg actggtgagt actcaaccaa gtcattctga
     5461 gaatagtgta tgcggcgacc gagttgctct tgcccggcgt caatacggga taataccgcg
     5521 ccacatagca gaactttaaa agtgctcatc attggaaaac gttcttcggg gcgaaaactc
     5581 tcaaggatct taccgctgtt gagatccagt tcgatgtaac ccactcgtgc acccaactga
     5641 tcttcagcat cttttacttt caccagcgtt tctgggtgag caaaaacagg aaggcaaaat
     5701 gccgcaaaaa agggaataag ggcgacacgg aaatgttgaa tactcatact cttccttttt
     5761 caatattatt gaagcattta tcagggttat tgtctcatga gcggatacat atttgaatgt
     5821 atttagaaaa ataaacaaat aggggttccg cgcacatttc cccgaaaagt gccacctaaa
     5881 ttgtaagcgt taatattttg ttaaaattcg cgttaaattt ttgttaaatc agctcatttt
     5941 ttaaccaata ggccgaaatc ggcaaaatcc cttataaatc aaaagaatag accgagatag
     6001 ggttgagtgt tgttccagtt tggaacaaga gtccactatt aaagaacgtg gactccaacg
     6061 tcaaaggnnn nnnnnnnnnn nnnnnnnnnn nnnnnnnnnn nnnnnnnnnn nnnnnntnnn
     6121 nnnnnnnnnn nnnnnnnnnn nnnnnnnnnn nnnnnnnnnn nnnnnnnnnn nnnnnnnnnn
     6181 nnnnnnnnnn nnnnnnnnnn nnnnnnnngn nnnnnnnnnn nnnnnnnnnn nnnnnnnnnn
     6241 nnnnnnnnnn nnnnnnnnnn nnnnnnnnnn nnnnnnnnnn nnnnnnnnnn nnnnnnnnnn
     6301 nnnnnnnnnn nnnnnnnnnn nnnnnnnnnn nnncccattc gccattcagg ctgcgcaact
     6361 gttgggaagg gcgatcggtg cgggcctctt cgctattacg ccagctggcg aaagggggat
     6421 gtgctgcaag gcgattaagt tgggtaacgc cagggttttc ccagtcacga cgttgtaaaa
     6481 cgacggccag tgaattgtaa tacgactcac tatagggcga attgggtacc aattttcata
     6541 ccttaaactc ctcaaagaaa ccaataatta tttgaacaaa acacacaaaa aagtaccagg
     6601 tttttcaaaa ctttcaatcg aatattttgg ttaatttcca aatttcggaa caatttgaag
     6661 cattgctttg tgctctccta tgatattatt cttcacttat cttgcatggc attttcactg
     6721 taatccctat atgtcacttt cacatccatc agttttttta aacattgaat taatatgttt
     6781 ctagtactta actacatgaa ctagttgacc tactctctgt ggaaaaaagg acaacagcaa
     6841 gtagaatggg aggaagtttc tctttttctt attttcattg aaaagggtga aaacgaggtt
     6901 gttgctccat ttccgactgt cgtcaagact gtacctacag gataattacg caatgttgtt
     6961 ctcccgcaca gcaaaaaaaa agagaaaagt cgaatggttt gtgtgacacc ttgagatgcc
     7021 gcatgatcga tgaaccttca ctcaaataaa ccgaaaagta aattatcgaa atgaaaggag
     7081 cgagcaaaaa aaagaaatag agggcagttc aacgaaaact ttccacttct tttgatctat
     7141 tatattgcag gtatcaaaat caggatttaa gggaaatgtg ttctgtgctt ccgatatact
     7201 gagcgttcat ggattaagaa gacaatattg agaaggaatc agctagattt tccgatatca
     7261 aaatttcaga ccaaacaaaa attgaaaaaa aaatcgtaat tccattaata tacttcttgt
     7321 agatcttata tataggtagg aataaagacc aacttatgtg cctttaagca ggcgtaactc
     7381 gctttcttgg cgtttggggg caacttactg cacaacatca attactttct accttcagcc
     7441 tgacaactta ttaaaagctg atcaaataaa ttggtagtcc tggcaagaaa cggccaacca
     7501 aaaatgttta acacgaattt ttcaaatttg gcaaaagctt tcactcaact tctaagctta
     7561 catcaccgta tagaaagata tcacacggac tggttaggtc tttttcaagc cgtttaggcg
     7621 agtaggcagg tattttgtgc ctacagtgcg tgcaacttct atagaacccc ctaaattttc
     7681 gagtttcagc atgttctgat atttttcaag aaaatttgtt aatgtcaatc gattctaaat
     7741 gccaaaaaac ctactgtcca aaatttttag aaaaatatat gcaaaactac gagaattagg
     7801 ccaaaaagtc gtaaaaacga ccgtgcaact tctatagaac ccctcagaat tttgatttta
     7861 atcgcaaaaa gcactgaatt tgtttaaatt tttcaaaata attttgtaaa acaataacat
     7921 caaaatgatc taaatactta gttcgttcat taaaaacatg aaaaatgcta cgtggaaata
     7981 tatatatata tatagggccc aaagctggta ccggtccgga attcccgggt cgagatatca
     8041 actttgtaca agaaagctgg gttacggccg actagtagga aacagttatg tttggtatat
     8101 tgggaatgta ttctgtcatt taaggcaaaa accccataga cactactcca ctttcaaatt
     8161 atcaacttct actcaccttc cactgagcct caaacccaaa ccttcttccg atctttcttg
     8221 catcgtgctc atcaatactt gtgattttag caagaaaaac gccgtcctcg aaactcttga
     8281 caaacaatag gggaaacccc caaaaagcaa aagcaggaaa attaatttca taaactttca
     8341 cttgattgaa aaattccaaa aatactccaa aactttttca cgatgagcat gatttgacgt
     8401 catgagaggc ccagacgtgc gaagaaataa aaattgcggt cataaactga aacgtaacat
     8461 atgataaggt attttgtgtg cggttttttc tatgatgttt caaaaaaaat ttatcagaag
     8521 taaaaaaaac ataagaagtg tacacagaac attgtgtaga ttttgggata gaattattat
     8581 taatgggggg agggagcaca atttttttcg actttttatt acgaattaat tctatttttg
     8641 aatctacaca atttcattgt tagaggtgac ttaaaagaag ctaaaaaaca aagaaattaa
     8701 gaagaagttt ttttgataat aacaaaaata gggggtggga gcacagggag aaagagcatg
     8761 tagggatgtt gaagagtaat tggacttaga agtcagaggc acgggcgcga gatgctgaaa
     8821 atttaaatat tactcgttag ttagtagaac tcagtttaaa cttactctga tgacagcggc
     8881 ccctattatt tttgacacca gacaagttgg taatggtagc gaccggcgct cagttggaat
     8941 tctacgaatg ctatttgtat agttcatcca tgccatgtgt aatcccagca gctgttacaa
     9001 actcaagaag gaccatgtgg tctctctttt cgttgggatc tttcgaaagg gcagattgtg
     9061 tggacaggta atggttgtct ggtaaaagga cagggccatc gccaattgga gtattttgtt
     9121 gataatggtc tgctagttga acgcttccat cttcaatgtt gtgtctaatt ttgaagttct
     9181 gaaaatttaa atcagattag ttagttagta aaatcatgtt taaacttaca actttgattc
     9241 cattcttttg tttgtctgcc atgatgtata cattgtgtga gttatagttg tattccaatt
     9301 tgtgtccaag aatgtttcca tcttctttaa aatcaatacc ttttaactcg attctattaa
     9361 caagggtatc accttcaaac ttgacttcag cacctgaaaa tttaaatatg tatggttagt
     9421 tagtaccgaa ctgtttaaac ttacgtgtct tgtagttccc gtcatctttg aaaaatatag
     9481 ttctttcctg tacataacct tcgggcatgg cactcttgaa aaagtcatgc cgtttcatat
     9541 gatctgggta tctcgagaag cattgaacac cataacagaa agtagtgaca agtgttggct
     9601 gaaaatttaa ataatcaggg ttagttagta tatatatgtt taaacttacc catggaacag
     9661 gtagttttcc agtagtgcaa ataaatttaa gggtaagttt tccgtatgtt gcatcacctt
     9721 caccctctcc actgacagaa aatttgtgcc cattaacatc accatctaat tcaacaagaa
     9781 ttgggacaac tccagtgaaa agttcttctc ctttactcat tttttctacc ggtaccttac
     9841 gcttcttctt tggagcagtc aagcctgctt ttttgtacaa agttggcatt ataaaaaagc
     9901 attgcttatc aatttgttgc aacgaacagg tcactatcag tcaaaataaa atcattattt
     9961 ggagctctag agcgtcgact aagttggcag catcacccga cgcactttgc gccgaataaa
    10021 tacctgtgac ggaagatcac ttcgcagaat aaataaatcc tggtgtccct gttgataccg
    10081 ggaagccctg ggccaacttt tggcgaaaat gagacgttga tcggcacgta agaggttcca
    10141 actttcacca taatgaaata agatcactac cgggcgtatt ttttgagtta tcgagatttt
    10201 caggagctaa ggaagctaaa atggagaaaa aaatcactgg atataccacc gttgatatat
    10261 cccaatggca tcgtaaagaa cattttgagg catttcagtc agttgctcaa tgtacctata
    10321 accagaccgt tcagctggat attacggcct ttttaaagac cgtaaagaaa aataagcaca
    10381 agttttatcc ggcctttatt cacattcttg cccgcctgat gaatgctcat ccggaattcc
    10441 gtatggcaat gaaagacggt gagctggtga tatgggatag tgttcaccct tgttacaccg
    10501 ttttccatga gcaaactgaa acgttttcat cgctctggag tgaataccac gacgatttcc
    10561 ggcagtttct acacatatat tcgcaagatg tggcgtgtta cggtgaaaac ctggcctatt
    10621 tccctaaagg gtttattgag aatatgtttt tcgtctcagc caatccctgg gtgagtttca
    10681 ccagttttga tttaaacgtg gccaatatgg acaacttctt cgcccccgtt ttcaccatgg
    10741 gcaaatatta tacgcaaggc gacaaggtgc tgatgccgct ggcgattcag gttcatcatg
    10801 ccgtctgtga tggcttccat gtcggcagaa tgcttaatga attacaacag tactgcgatg
    10861 agtggcaggg cggggcgtaa tcgcgtggat ccggcttact aaaagccaga taacagtatg
    10921 cgtatttgcg cgctgatttt tgcggtataa gaatatatac tgatatgtat acccgaagta
    10981 tgtcaaaaag aggtgtgcta tgaagcagcg tattacagtg acagttgaca gcgacagcta
    11041 tcagttgctc aaggcatata tgatgtcaat atctccggtc tggtaagcac aaccatgcag
    11101 aatgaagccc gtcgtctgcg tgccgaacgc tggaaagcgg aaaatcagga agggatggct
    11161 gaggtcgccc ggtttattga aatgaacggc tcttttgctg acgagaacag ggactggtga
    11221 aatgcagttt aaggtttaca cctataaaag agagagccgt tatcgtctgt ttgtggatgt
    11281 acagagtgat attattgaca cgcccgggcg acggatggtg atccccctgg ccagtgcacg
    11341 tctgctgtca gataaagtct cccgtgaact ttacccggtg gtgcatatcg gggatgaaag
    11401 ctggcgcatg atgaccaccg atatggccag tgtgccggtc tccgttatcg gggaagaagt
    11461 ggctgatctc agccaccgcg aaaatgacat caaaaacgcc attaacctga tgttctgggg
    11521 aatataaatg tcaggctccc ttatacacag ccagtctgca ggtcgataca gtagaaatta
    11581 cagaaacttt atcacgttta gtaagtatag aggctgaaaa tccagatgaa gccgaacgac
    11641 ttgtaagaga aaagtataag agttgtgaaa ttgttcttga tgcagatgat tttcaggact
    11701 atgacactag cgtatatgaa taggtagatg tttttatttt gtcacacaaa aaagaggctc
    11761 gcacctcttt ttcttatttc tttttatgat ttaatacggc attgaggaca atagcgagta
    11821 ggctggatac gacgattccg tttgagaaga acatttggaa ggctgtcggt cgagctcgaa
    11881 ttctacaggt cactaatacc atctaagtag ttgattcata gtgactgcat atgttgtgtt
    11941 ttacagtatt atgtagtctg ttttttatgc aaaatctaat ttaatatatt gatatttata
    12001 tcattttacg tttctcgttc aacttttcta tacaaagttg atatcactag tcggcggccg
    12061 ctctagagga tccaagggcc
//
